Addgene plasmid #84033: pHD157
Purpose: Vector for creating transgenic zebrafish. Expresses mCherry-Cre fusion protein under the fabp10 promoter and Venus under the crystalin promoter in zebrafish
Depositing lab: Daniel Hesselson & Didier Stainier. Depositing organization: University of California, San Francisco (UCSF). Publication: Conditional control of gene function by an invertible gene trap in zebrafish. Ni TT, Lu J, Zhu M, Maddison LA, Boyd KL, Huskey L, Ju B, Hesselson D, Zhong TP, Page-McCaw PS, Stainier DY, Chen W. Proc Natl Acad Sci U S A. 2012 Sep 18;109(38):15389-94. Epub 2012 Aug 20. 10.1073/pnas.1206131109 PubMed 22908272.
Backbone
  Vector backbone: unknown
  Vector type: Cre/Lox ; Zebrafish transgenesis
Growth in bacteria
  Bacterial resistance: Ampicillin, 100 μg/mL
  Growth temperature: 37°C
  Growth strain: DH5alpha
  Copy number: Unknown
Gene/Insert 1
  Gene/Insert name: Cre
  Promoter: fabp10
  Tag / fusion protein: mCherry (N terminal on insert)
  Cloning method: Unknown
  Sequencing primers: 5′ mCherry-F (ccccgtaatgcagaagaaga); 3′ SV40pA-R
Gene/Insert 2
  Gene/Insert name: Venus
  Promoter: Crystalin
  Cloning method: Unknown
  Sequencing primers: 5′ T3; 3′ BGH-rev
Terms and licenses: Academic/Nonprofit Terms; Industry Terms: Not Available to Industry
Depositor comments: Designed in a pBluescript series vector containing I-SceI meganuclease sites. The I-SceI meganuclease method is a common method for establishing transgenic zebrafish lines.
How to cite: pHD157 was a gift from Daniel Hesselson & Didier Stainier (Addgene plasmid # 84033 ; http://n2t.net/addgene:84033 ; RRID:Addgene_84033)
