[The description below was written by a language model from this plasmid's Addgene catalogue record and pLannotate feature annotations shown in this document.]
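Description:
pHD157 is a 9.7 kb zebrafish transgenesis plasmid that delivers a liver-directed Cre driver together with a lens fluorescence marker. The catalogue lists the backbone as unknown, but the depositor notes that it was built in a pBluescript-series vector carrying I-SceI meganuclease sites. This agrees with the annotated lac promoter/operator, T7 and T3 promoters, lacZα fragment and f1 ori. The I-SceI sites themselves are not annotated in the feature table. The plasmid is propagated in E. coli through a high-copy ColE1/pUC-type origin and selected with ampicillin via the bla gene.

The payload consists of two convergently oriented expression cassettes. In the forward orientation, an mCherry coding sequence is followed almost immediately by Cre, giving the N-terminally tagged mCherry-Cre fusion, which terminates at an SV40 polyadenylation signal. According to the record this fusion is driven by the fabp10 promoter, which is generally used for hepatocyte expression in zebrafish. That promoter is not annotated but presumably lies in the large unannotated region upstream of mCherry. On the opposite strand, Venus with a bGH poly(A) signal is expressed from a crystallin promoter, also unannotated. It provides a yellow lens signal for identifying transgenic carriers independently of Cre activity. A single FRT site sits between the two polyadenylation signals. Short hits to ble, SV40 large T antigen, the LEU2 promoter and lacI are fragments and probably cloning remnants or incidental matches.

The construct is intended for I-SceI meganuclease-mediated generation of stable zebrafish lines. In these lines the red fluorescent Cre recombines loxP-flanked or invertible alleles, such as conditional gene-trap cassettes, in fabp10-expressing tissue.
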