Features (pLannotate 1.2.2; 22 found; start..end, strand, type, name):
      2..94      +  CDS            lacI (fragment): lac repressor; lacI; The lac repressor binds to the lac operator to inhibit transcription in E. coli. This inhibition can be relieved by adding lactose or isopropyl-β-D-thiogalactopyranoside (IPTG).
    107..128     +  protein_bind   CAP binding site: CAP binding activates transcription in the presence of cAMP. E. coli catabolite activator protein
    143..173     +  promoter       lac promoter: promoter for the E. coli lac operon
    181..197     +  protein_bind   lac operator: The lac repressor binds to the lac operator to inhibit transcription in E. coli. This inhibition can be relieved by adding lactose or isopropyl-β-D-thiogalactopyranoside (IPTG). lac repressor encoded by lacI
    267..285     +  promoter       T7 promoter: promoter for bacteriophage T7 RNA polymerase
   1398..1414    +  promoter       LEU2 promoter (fragment): S. cerevisiae LEU2
   3155..3178    +  misc_feature   MCS (fragment): pBluescript multiple cloning site
   3205..3912    +  CDS            mCherry: mCherry is a basic (constitutively fluorescent) red fluorescent protein published in 2004, derived from Discosoma sp.. It is reported to be a very rapidly-maturing monomer with low acid sensitivity.
   3925..4956    +  CDS            Cre: site-specific recombinase Cre is a site-specific recombinase from bacteriophage P1. Recombination occurs at loxP sequences.
   4969..5121    +  CDS            ble (fragment): BLE_KLEPN - Experimental evidence at protein level: Swiss-Prot protein existence level 1. Binding protein with a strong affinity to the bleomycin family of antibiotics. Binds to CL990; an antimitotic-antibiotic compound. From Klebsiella pneumoniae.
   5146..5231    +  CDS            large T antigen (fragment): large T antigen from SV40 (simian virus 40)
   5254..5388    +  polyA_signal   SV40 poly(A) signal: SV40 polyadenylation signal
   5406..5453    +  protein_bind   FRT: FLP-mediated recombination occurs in the 8-bp core sequence TCTAGAAA (Turan and Bode, 2011). FLP recombinase from the Saccharomyces cerevisiae 2μ plasmid
   5477..5684    -  polyA_signal   bGH poly(A) signal: bovine growth hormone polyadenylation signal
   5708..6427    -  CDS            Venus: yellow fluorescent protein (YFP) with fast and efficient maturation (Nagai et al., 2002) mammalian codon-optimized
   7017..7035    -  promoter       T3 promoter: promoter for bacteriophage T3 RNA polymerase
   7066..7221    +  CDS            lacZα (fragment): LacZα fragment of β-galactosidase; lacZ fragment
   7252..7680    -  rep_origin     f1 ori (sequence partly withheld): f1 bacteriophage origin of replication; arrow indicates direction of (+) strand synthesis
   7707..7811    +  promoter       AmpR promoter: bla
   7812..8672    +  CDS            AmpR: β-lactamase; bla; confers resistance to ampicillin, carbenicillin, and related antibiotics
   8843..9431    +  rep_origin     ori: high-copy-number ColE1/pMB1/pBR322/pUC origin of replication
   9614..9664    +  CDS            lacI (fragment): lac repressor; lacI; The lac repressor binds to the lac operator to inhibit transcription in E. coli. This inhibition can be relieved by adding lactose or isopropyl-β-D-thiogalactopyranoside (IPTG).
>Addgene plasmid #84033 | pHD157 | addgene full sequence | sequence record 166816 | Addgene NGS Result
AGCGCCCAATACGCAAACCGCCTCTCCCCGCGCGTTGGCCGATTCATTAATGCAGCTGGCACGACAGGTT
TCCCGACTGGAAAGCGGGCAGTGAGCGCAACGCAATTAATGTGAGTTAGCTCACTCATTAGGCACCCCAG
GCTTTACACTTTATGCTTCCGGCTCGTATGTTGTGTGGAATTGTGAGCGGATAACAATTTCACACAGGAA
ACAGCTATGACCATGATTACGCCAAGCGCGTTAGGGATAACAGGGTAATGCGCGCGTAATACGACTCACT
ATAGGGCGAATTGGAGCTCGGAATTCCTGAGCATCAGAATGGGGAAGGAAGAGGATTTCAGTGACTTTGA
ACGAGGCATGGTTGTTGCTGCCAGATGGGCTGCTCTGAGTATTTCAGAAACTGCTGATCTTCAGGGATTT
TCACGCACAACCATCTCTAGGGTTTACAGAGAATGATCTGAAAAGAGGAAATATCCAGTGAGCGGCAGTT
CTGTGGGTGCAAATGCCTTGTTGATGCCAGAGATCAGAGGAGAATGGCCAGACTGGTTCCAGCTGATAGA
AAGGCAACAGTAACTCAAATAAGCACTCGTTACAACCGAGCTCTGCAGAAGAGCATCTCTGAACACACAA
CACGTCCAACCTTGAGGCAGATGGGCTACAGCAGCAGAAGACCACACCGGGTGCCGCTCCTGTCAGCTAA
GAACAGGAAACTGAGGCTACAATTCACACAGACTCACCAAAACTGGACAATATATTATTAGCCCCCCTTA
GAATTTTTCATTTGATAATATTTTTCTTCTGGCGAAAGCCTCATTTGTTTTATATATTATAGAATAAAAT
TAGTTTTTAATAGTTTTTATGCCATTTTAAGGTCAATATTATTAGCCCCTTTAAGCTATTTTTTTTCGAT
AGTCTACAGAACAAACCATCGGTATACAATGACTTGCCTAATTACCCTAACCTGCCTAGTTACCCTAATT
AACCTAGTTAAGCCTTTAAATGTCACTTTAAGCTGTATAGAAGTGTCTTGAAGAATATCTAGTCTAATAT
TATTGACTGTCATCATGGCAAAGATAAAATAAATCAGTTATTAAAACTATTATGATTAGAAATGTGCTGA
AACAATCTGCTCTCCGATAAACAGAAATTGAACAAAATAAACAGGGGGGCTAATAAATTTAAGGGGTTAA
ATAATTCTGATTGCAAAAAAAATGATGTCTGCAAAACTGTTGCAAATAATTTATTTGTGTTGATTTTAAG
CAAACAAATTAAATTTAATAAAATACAACTTAATCTGTTTGTTTAAATTCAGCCCTAATAAATTGTTTAC
AGCCACTTAACGTAAAAAAATTGAGTAAATCCAAGGAATCATCTCTGAATAATTTTTTTCAGTGTATATA
TATATATATATATTCTTACAAAACAACTCATTTACTTTAGTTTAATTTTCAGGGGCAAAAAACTAAAGTA
ATCGACGTTGCTTGAATAAAAAGTGTAATTAAGGGAATGAGGTAACATTTAACCATGTGTCAATGCAGTT
TAAATATGCCAGTTAGTGGTATATGTTTAAATGGTAAGCTATTCAAAACTTTAAACTAACTTAACCAGCC
TTTTGTTGTCAGACTGAACAGACTTTCCATCTGCATTATTAGAGACTAATCTTTGGCTGGATGAATGATT
CATCTGCTGATATTTCAGAATAGACAGATTGAGGCTGTTTCTAATATGATTATGCAACCTGAGGGTGATT
ATTTGAAGCAAACTCCACAGACCAGCAGGTCATTGACCGTCGTGTGTTCAAACAGAGCAGAAACATTTGC
AAAACTGGTCTGACAGGAGAATCCAGTCCAGCACAACACATATGCTGAGCAAACTGAATCAATCCTGCAG
GTCAACTCTCGTGCTTTAAGTTTATTAAGATTATTTTATTTATTTATTATTTTATTTATCTATTTATTTA
TTTAGTTGTTTATTTAGCAATTATTTGTTTATTTATTTGTTTATTTATTCCTGCAGATCATGCCTTGTGC
CTTTTTACATTTAATTTAATTTTTAATTTAATTTCCTTTTATTTTTTTTTATTTTTTTATTTTATTTTAT
TTTACAGTCTGACAAATACTGAACTAAAAACCCTCAGATCATGTCTTATGCATTTCATTTTATTTTATTT
CATTTTATATTATTAATTTTAATATTTTTATTTTACAGTCTGACAAATACTGAATTAAAAACCATCAGAT
CATGTCTCATGCATTTAACTTAACTTTATTTAATTCAATTAAATTGTTTGTTTGTTTGTTTCCTTGCATT
TGTTTGTTTGTTTTTTACAATCTGACATACTGGACCGAAAAAACTCAGATCATGTCTTATGCATTTTATT
TTATTTTATTTTTTATTTTATTGTCTATTTTATTTTATTTCATCTTATTTTATTTTACAGTCTGACATAT
GGACCAATAAATCTCTCAGATCATGTCTCATGCATTTAATTTAATTTTTTTATTTATTCATTTTTATTTA
TTTATTTTATTATTTATTTTATTTTAATATTTATTTTATTTTATTTTATTTTATTTTACAGTCTGACATA
CTGGACCAATAAATCTCTCAGATCATGTCTCATGCATTTTACTTTTATTTTATTAGAATTAGAAAGATCA
AAGGAACAACTTTTAAAATATTAATTCTGTATCAAAATCTCTTTTGATACATTTAATTGATTTAAAAAAG
CAGTTCACCCAAGAAACATTTCCTCACAGTCGAATGGTTGTAAACTTTTATGAATTACTTTCACAGAAAA
AGATTTTTGGAAGAATATTGGAAAAAAAGCAGCCATTGACTTCCATAGTAACAACAAAAAATACTATGGA
AGTCAATGGCTGTTTTTTCACCATTCGGTATCTTCATTCTGGAGCAGAATTTTTTGGGTGATCTGTCCCT
TTAAGTCGTCAAATCCTGGCGCAATATTCCACATGCACTGACGAGTCTTTATTTTTGGTCTGCTACTGCT
GTGTGTGTGAGGGCATTTACCTCATCTTCTGCTGGAGTTGATGAACGGTGGGTTGTTCAAACAGCAGCAG
GTCATTGACTGAACTCCTCTCGATATAAAAGCTGCAGATCTGAAGCTGACCTTCACTTTGTGTTGAGCGG
ATCTAATTCGATATCAAGCTTATCGATATGGCTCCAAAGAAGAAGCGTAAGGTAATGGTGAGCAAGGGCG
AGGAGGATAACATGGCCATCATCAAGGAGTTCATGCGCTTCAAGGTGCACATGGAGGGCTCCGTGAACGG
CCACGAGTTCGAGATCGAGGGCGAGGGCGAGGGCCGCCCCTACGAGGGCACCCAGACCGCCAAGCTGAAG
GTGACCAAGGGTGGCCCCCTGCCCTTCGCCTGGGACATCCTGTCCCCTCAGTTCATGTACGGCTCCAAGG
CCTACGTGAAGCACCCCGCCGACATCCCCGACTACAAGAAGCTGTCCTTCCCCGAGGGCTTCAAGTGGGA
GCGCGTGATGAACTTCGAGGACGGCGGCGTGGTGACCGTGACCCAGGACTCCTCCCTGCAGGACGGCGAG
TTCATCTACAAGGTGAAGCTGCGCGGCACCAACTTCCCCTCCGACGGCCCCGTAATGCAGAAGAAGACCA
TGGGCTGGGAGGCCTCCTCCGAGCGGATGTACCCCGAGGACGGCGCCCTGAAGGGCGAGATCAAGCAGAG
GCTGAAGCTGAAGGACGGCGGCCACTACGACGCTGAGGTCAAGACCACCTACAAGGCCAAGAAGCCCGTG
CAGCTGCCCGGCGCCTACAACGTCAACATCAAGTTGGACATCACCTCCCACAACGAGGACTACACCATCG
TGGAACAGTACGAACGCGCCGAGGGCCGCCACTCCACCGGCGGCATGGACGAGCTGTACAAGGCAGCTAG
CGCAATGTCCAATTTACTGACCGTACACCAAAATTTGCCTGCATTACCGGTCGATGCAACGAGTGATGAG
GTTCGCAAGAACCTGATGGACATGTTCAGGGATCGCCAGGCGTTTTCTGAGCATACCTGGAAAATGCTTC
TGTCCGTTTGCCGGTCGTGGGCGGCATGGTGCAAGTTGAATAACCGGAAATGGTTTCCCGCAGAACCTGA
AGATGTTCGCGATTATCTTCTATATCTTCAGGCGCGCGGTCTGGCAGTAAAAACTATCCAGCAACATTTG
GGCCAGCTAAACATGCTTCATCGTCGGTCCGGGCTGCCACGACCAAGTGACAGCAATGCTGTTTCACTGG
TTATGCGGCGGATCCGAAAAGAAAACGTTGATGCCGGTGAACGTGCAAAACAGGCTCTAGCGTTCGAACG
CACTGATTTCGACCAGGTTCGTTCACTCATGGAAAATAGCGATCGCTGCCAGGATATACGTAATCTGGCA
TTTCTGGGGATTGCTTATAACACCCTGTTACGTATAGCCGAAATTGCCAGGATCAGGGTTAAAGATATCT
CACGTACTGACGGTGGGAGAATGTTAATCCATATTGGCAGAACGAAAACGCTGGTTAGCACCGCAGGTGT
AGAGAAGGCACTTAGCCTGGGGGTAACTAAACTGGTCGAGCGATGGATTTCCGTCTCTGGTGTAGCTGAT
GATCCGAATAACTACCTGTTTTGCCGGGTCAGAAAAAATGGTGTTGCCGCGCCATCTGCCACCAGCCAGC
TATCAACTCGCGCCCTGGAAGGGATTTTTGAAGCAACTCATCGATTGATTTACGGCGCTAAGGATGACTC
TGGTCAGAGATACCTGGCCTGGTCTGGACACAGTGCCCGTGTCGGAGCCGCGCGAGATATGGCCCGCGCT
GGAGTTTCAATACCGGAGATCATGCAAGCTGGTGGCTGGACCAATGTAAATATTGTCATGAACTATATCC
GTAACCTGGATAGTGAAACAGGGGCAATGGTGCGCCTGCTGGAAGATGGCGATTAGGCGGCCGCCGAAAT
GACCGACCAAGCGACGCCCAACCTGCCATCACGAGATTTCGATTCCACCGCCGCCTTCTATGAAAGGTTG
GGCTTCGGAATCGTTTTCCGGGACGCCGGCTGGATGATCCTCCAGCGCGGGGATCTCATGCTGGAGTTCT
TCGCCCACCCCCCGGATCTAAGCTCTAGATAAGTAATGATCATAATCAGCCATATCACATCTGTAGAGGT
TTTACTTGCTTTAAAAAACCTCCCACACCTCCCCCTGAACCTGAAACATAAAATGAATGCAATTGTTGTT
GTTAACTTGTTTATTGCAGCTTATAATGGTTACAAATAAAGCAATAGCATCACAAATTTCACAAATAAAG
CATTTTTTTCACTGCATTCTAGTTGTGGTTTGTCCAAACTCATCAATGTATCTTATCATGTCTGGATCCG
GGGGTACCGCGTCGAGAAGTTCCTATTCCGAAGTTCCTATTCTCTAGAAAGTATAGGAACTTCGGGCCCG
CGGTGGCGGCGATCTCTCCCCAGCATGCCTGCTATTGTCTTCCCAATCCTCCCCCTTGCTGTCCTGCCCC
ACCCCACCCCCCAGAATAGAATGACACCTACTCAGACAATGCGATGCAATTTCCTCATTTTATTAGGAAA
GGACAGTGGGAGTGGCACCTTCCAGGGTCAAGGAAGGCACGGGGGAGGGGCAAACAACAGATGGCTGGCA
ACTAGAAGGCACAGTCGAGGCTGATCAGCGGGCCGCTTTACTTGTACAGCTCGTCCATGCCGAGAGTGAT
CCCGGCGGCGGTCACGAACTCCAGCAGGACCATGTGATCGCGCTTCTCGTTGGGGTCTTTGCTCAGGGCG
GACTGGTAGCTCAGGTAGTGGTTGTCGGGCAGCAGCACGGGGCCGTCGCCGATGGGGGTGTTCTGCTGGT
AGTGGTCGGCGAGCTGCACGCCGCCGTCCTCGATGTTGTGGCGGATCTTGAAGTTGGCCTTGATGCCGTT
CTTCTGCTTGTCGGCGGTGATATAGACGTTGTGGCTGTTGTAGTTGTACTCCAGCTTGTGCCCCAGGATG
TTGCCGTCCTCCTTGAAGTCGATGCCCTTCAGCTCGATGCGGTTCACCAGGGTGTCGCCCTCGAACTTCA
CCTCGGCGCGGGTCTTGTAGTTGCCGTCGTCCTTGAAGAAGATGGTGCGCTCCTGGACGTAGCCTTCGGG
CATGGCGGACTTGAAGAAGTCGTGCTGCTTCATGTGGTCGGGGTAGCGGGCGAAGCACTGCAGGCCGTAG
CCCAGGGTGGTCACGAGGGTGGGCCAGGGCACGGGCAGCTTGCCGGTGGTGCAGATCAGCTTCAGGGTCA
GCTTGCCGTAGGTGGCATCGCCCTCGCCCTCGCCGGACACGCTGAACTTGTGGCCGTTTACGTCGCCGTC
CAGCTCGACCAGGATGGGCACCACCCCGGTGAACAGCTCCTCGCCCTTGCTCACCATGTTGTCAGACCTG
GTAACTCCTTACTGTAACTTATTGCACCTGATGAACAAAAGATGTGAACTGAACGCAAGTAGGAGGCTAA
TAGAGGCTAGTACAGTACAAAGATCCCCAAATGATGTGTGCCGGCCTTAGTGGAGGCAGACCCCTGGTTA
TATACCTGTGCTGCAGAAAGAGGGGCTTACAAATGGATCTCTCTGGAATGGCATTATCTCATGGTGGGAA
CAGTGTTGTCAGCAGAATCAGCGGGGTGGACTCTGACCTGAGAATGACAGTCTAGCACTGAATGGCTCAG
ACAATACTCTTGTGGCCAACTATCACCGGAAAATAAGTGCCTGCCAAAACAAACCAGACCAGATGAAGCT
ACATGGCTGTAGAACGTCAGTATTTAATGTGTTGTGGCCACTTGGTTCACCAGATTTAAGAGCTAATTTT
TTTAAATATCACAGATAATCAATCGCTTTTTTTTTTTCTTGACTGAAAAGCTTAGACTGGAAAATTCTTT
GAAAAAGTTTGCACTACAGAAAATAAATACATAACATCCTGCACTGAATGCACACTATTAATGGGCCCGG
TACCCAGCTTTTGTTCCCTTTAGTGAGGGTTAATTGCGCGCTAGGGATAACAGGGTAATACGCGCTCACT
GGCCGTCGTTTTACAACGTCGTGACTGGGAAAACCCTGGCGTTACCCAACTTAATCGCCTTGCAGCACAT
CCCCCTTTCGCCAGCTGGCGTAATAGCGAAGAGGCCCGCACCGATCGCCCTTCCCAACAGTTGCGCAGCC
TGAATGGCGAATGGAAATTGTAAGCGTTAATATTTTGTTAAAATTCGCGTTAAATTTTTGTTAAATCAGC
TCATTTTTTAACCAATAGGCCGAAATCGGCAAAATCCCTTATAAATCAAAAGAATAGACCGAGATAGGGT
[37 nt withheld, positions 7351-7387]
AAAGAACGTGGACTCCAACGTCAAAGG
[49 nt withheld, positions 7415-7463]
T
[91 nt withheld, positions 7465-7555]
G
[124 nt withheld, positions 7557-7680]
CAGGTGGCACTTTTCGGGGAAATGTGCGCGGAACCCCTATTTGTTTATTTTTCTAAATACATTCAAATAT
GTATCCGCTCATGAGACAATAACCCTGATAAATGCTTCAATAATATTGAAAAAGGAAGAGTATGAGTATT
CAACATTTCCGTGTCGCCCTTATTCCCTTTTTTGCGGCATTTTGCCTTCCTGTTTTTGCTCACCCAGAAA
CGCTGGTGAAAGTAAAAGATGCTGAAGATCAGTTGGGTGCACGAGTGGGTTACATCGAACTGGATCTCAA
CAGCGGTAAGATCCTTGAGAGTTTTCGCCCCGAAGAACGTTTTCCAATGATGAGCACTTTTAAAGTTCTG
CTATGTGGCGCGGTATTATCCCGTATTGACGCCGGGCAAGAGCAACTCGGTCGCCGCATACACTATTCTC
AGAATGACTTGGTTGAGTACTCACCAGTCACAGAAAAGCATCTTACGGATGGCATGACAGTAAGAGAATT
ATGCAGTGCTGCCATAACCATGAGTGATAACACTGCGGCCAACTTACTTCTGACAACGATCGGAGGACCG
AAGGAGCTAACCGCTTTTTTGCACAACATGGGGGATCATGTAACTCGCCTTGATCGTTGGGAACCGGAGC
TGAATGAAGCCATACCAAACGACGAGCGTGACACCACGATGCCTGTAGCAATGGCAACAACGTTGCGCAA
ACTATTAACTGGCGAACTACTTACTCTAGCTTCCCGGCAACAATTAATAGACTGGATGGAGGCGGATAAA
GTTGCAGGACCACTTCTGCGCTCGGCCCTTCCGGCTGGCTGGTTTATTGCTGATAAATCTGGAGCCGGTG
AGCGTGGGTCTCGCGGTATCATTGCAGCACTGGGGCCAGATGGTAAGCCCTCCCGTATCGTAGTTATCTA
CACGACGGGGAGTCAGGCAACTATGGATGAACGAAATAGACAGATCGCTGAGATAGGTGCCTCACTGATT
AAGCATTGGTAACTGTCAGACCAAGTTTACTCATATATACTTTAGATTGATTTAAAACTTCATTTTTAAT
TTAAAAGGATCTAGGTGAAGATCCTTTTTGATAATCTCATGACCAAAATCCCTTAACGTGAGTTTTCGTT
CCACTGAGCGTCAGACCCCGTAGAAAAGATCAAAGGATCTTCTTGAGATCCTTTTTTTCTGCGCGTAATC
TGCTGCTTGCAAACAAAAAAACCACCGCTACCAGCGGTGGTTTGTTTGCCGGATCAAGAGCTACCAACTC
TTTTTCCGAAGGTAACTGGCTTCAGCAGAGCGCAGATACCAAATACTGTTCTTCTAGTGTAGCCGTAGTT
AGGCCACCACTTCAAGAACTCTGTAGCACCGCCTACATACCTCGCTCTGCTAATCCTGTTACCAGTGGCT
GCTGCCAGTGGCGATAAGTCGTGTCTTACCGGGTTGGACTCAAGACGATAGTTACCGGATAAGGCGCAGC
GGTCGGGCTGAACGGGGGGTTCGTGCACACAGCCCAGCTTGGAGCGAACGACCTACACCGAACTGAGATA
CCTACAGCGTGAGCTATGAGAAAGCGCCACGCTTCCCGAAGGGAGAAAGGCGGACAGGTATCCGGTAAGC
GGCAGGGTCGGAACAGGAGAGCGCACGAGGGAGCTTCCAGGGGGAAACGCCTGGTATCTTTATAGTCCTG
TCGGGTTTCGCCACCTCTGACTTGAGCGTCGATTTTTGTGATGCTCGTCAGGGGGGCGGAGCCTATGGAA
AAACGCCAGCAACGCGGCCTTTTTACGGTTCCTGGCCTTTTGCTGGCCTTTTGCTCACATGTTCTTTCCT
GCGTTATCCCCTGATTCTGTGGATAACCGTATTACCGCCTTTGAGTGAGCTGATACCGCTCGCCGCAGCC
GAACGACCGAGCGCAGCGAGTCAGTGAGCGAGGAAGCGGAAGAGCGCCCAATACGCAAACCGCCTCTCCC
CGCGCGTTGGCCGATTCATTAATG
