>Addgene plasmid #84033 | pHD157 | addgene partial sequence | sequence record 164169 | mCherry-F 5'-ccccgtaatgcagaagaaga-3'
GCCTCCTCCGAGCGGATGTACCCCGAGGACGGCGCCCTGAAGGGCGAGATCAAGCAGAGGCTGAAGCTGA
AGGACGGCGGCCACTACGACGCTGAGGTCAAGACCACCTACAAGGCCAAGAAGCCCGTGCAGCTGCCCGG
CGCCTACAACGTCAACATCAAGTTGGACATCACCTCCCACAACGAGGACTACACCATCGTGGAACAGTAC
GAACGCGCCGAGGGCCGCCACTCCACCGGCGGCATGGACGAGCTGTACAAGGCAGCTAGCGCAATGTCCA
ATTTACTGACCGTACACCAAAATTTGCCTGCATTACCGGTCGATGCAACGAGTGATGAGGTTCGCAAGAA
CCTGATGGACATGTTCAGGGATCGCCAGGCGTTTTCTGAGCATACCTGGAAAATGCTTCTGTCCGTTTGC
CGGTCGTGGGCGGCATGGTGCAAGTTGAATAACCGGAAATGGTTTCCCGCAGAACCTGAAGATGTTCGCG
ATTATCTTCTATATCTTCAGGCGCGCGGTCTGGCAGTAAAAACTATCCAGCAACATTTGGGCCAGCTAAA
CATGCTTCATCGTCGGTCCGGGCTGCCACGACCAAGTGACAGCAATGCTGTTTCACTGGTTATGCGGCGG
ATCCGAAAAGAAAACGTTGATGCCGGTGAACGTGCAAAACAGGCTCTAGCGTTCGAACGCACTGATTTCG
ACCAGGTTCGTTCACTCATGGAAAATAGCGATCGCTGCCAGGATATACGTAATCTGGCATTTCTGGGGAT
TGCTTATAACACCCTGTTACGTATAGCCGAAATTGCCAGGATCAGGGTTAAAGATATCTCACGTACTGAC
GGTGGGAGAATGTTAATCCATATTGGCAGAACGAAAACGCTGGTTAGCACCGCAGGTGTAGAGAAGGCAC
TTAGCCTGGGGGTAACTAAACTGGTCGAGCGATGGATTTCCGTCTCTGGTGTAGCTGATGATCCGAATAA
CTACCTGTTTTGCCGGGTCAGAAAAA
